>Addgene plasmid #51703 | pcdna3 T7Jip1(282-470) | depositor partial sequence | sequence record 79224 | T7 and Sp6
ACCCAAGCTTATGGCTAGCATGACTGGTGGACAGCAAATGGGTGGATCTGGAGGAGTGCAGAGGCCCCCA
GACCCTGCAGAACCCACCTCCACCTTCATGCCACCCACGGAGAGCCGGATGTCAGTTAGCTCGGATCCAG
ACCCTGCCGCTTACTCTGTAACTGCGGGGCGGCCACACCCCTCCATCAGTGAAGAGGATGAGGGCTTCGA
CTGCCTGTCATCCCCAGAGCGAGCTGAGCCACCAGGTGGAGGGTGGCGGGGAAGCCTCGGGGAGCCACCA
CCGCCTCCACGGGCCTCACTGAGCTCGGACACCAGCGCACTGTCCTACGACTCGGTCAAGTACACACTGG
TGGTGGATGAACATGCCCAGCTTGAGTTGGTGAGCCTGCGGCCGTGCTTTGGAGATTACAGTGACGAAAG
CGACTCTGCCACTGTCTATGACAACTGTGCCTCTGCCTCCTCGCCCTACGAGTCAGCCATTGGTGAGGAG
TATGAGGAGGCCCCTCAGCCCCGGCCTCCCACCTGCCTCTCAGAGGACTCCACCCCGGATGAGCCTGATG
TCCACTTCTCTAAGAAGTTTCTGAATGTCTTCATGAGTGGCCGCTCTCGTTCCTCCAGTGCTTAGGCGGC
CGCTCGAGCATGC
