>Addgene plasmid #51703 | pcdna3 T7Jip1(282-470) | addgene partial sequence | sequence record 81238 | CMV-F 5'-CGCAAATGGGCGGTAGGCGTG-3'
GCAGAGCTCTCTGGCTAACTAGAGAACCCACTGCTTACTGGCTTATCGAAATTAATACGACTCACTATAG
GGAGACCCAAGCTTATGGCTAGCATGACTGGTGGACAGCAAATGGGTGGATCTGGAGGAGTGCAGAGGCC
CCCAGACCCTGCAGAACCCACCTCCACCTTCATGCCACCCACGGAGAGCCGGATGTCAGTTAGCTCGGAT
CCAGACCCTGCCGCTTACTCTGTAACTGCGGGGCGGCCACACCCCTCCATCAGTGAAGAGGATGAGGGCT
TCGACTGCCTGTCATCCCCAGAGCGAGCTGAGCCACCAGGTGGAGGGTGGCGGGGAAGCCTCGGGGAGCC
ACCACCGCCTCCACGGGCCTCACTGAGCTCGGACACCAGCGCACTGTCCTACGACTCGGTCAAGTACACA
CTGGTGGTGGATGAACATGCCCAGCTTGAGTTGGTGAGCCTGCGGCCGTGCTTTGGAGATTACAGTGACG
AAAGCGACTCTGCCACTGTCTATGACAACTGTGCCTCTGCCTCCTCGCCCTACGAGTCAGCCATTGGTGA
GGAGTATGAGGAGGCCCCTCAGCCCCGGCCTCCCACCTGCCTCTCAGAGGACTCCACCCCGGATGAGCCT
GATGTCCACTTCTCTAAGAAGTTTCTGAATGTCTTCATGAGTGGCCGCTCTCGTTCCTCCAGTGCTTAGG
CGGCCGCTCGAGCATGCATCTAGAGGGCCCTATTCTATAGTGTCACCTAAATGCTAGAGCTCGCTGATCA
GCCTCGACTGTGCCTTCTAGTTGCCAGCCATCTGTTGTTTGCCCCTCCCCCGTGCCTTCCTTGACCCTGG
AAGGTGCCACTCCCACTGTCCTTTCCTAATAAAAATGAGGAAATTGCATCGCATTGTCTG
