[The description below was written by a language model from this plasmid's Addgene catalogue record.]
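Description:
pcdna3 T7Jip1(282-470) is a mammalian expression plasmid built on the pcDNA3 backbone (about 5.4 kb without insert). It is maintained in E. coli as a high-copy plasmid under ampicillin selection. No feature table accompanies the record, so the regulatory elements are not listed explicitly. pcDNA3 vectors in general drive the inserted gene from the CMV immediate-early promoter, terminate it with a bovine growth hormone polyadenylation signal, and carry a neomycin resistance cassette for selecting stable mammalian lines. T7 and SP6 promoter sites flank the cloning region, consistent with the sequencing primers given.

The insert is a roughly 612 bp fragment of mouse JNK-interacting protein 1 (JIP-1, gene Mapk8ip1, also known as IB1), cloned between HindIII and XbaI sites, both of which remain intact. It encodes only residues 282–470 of the protein, with residues 1–281 and 471–660 deleted. An N-terminal T7 epitope tag allows the truncated protein to be detected or immunoprecipitated with anti-T7 antibodies.

The stated purpose relates to the idea that JIP-1 may suppress signal transduction through the JNK pathway, in work describing it as a cytoplasmic inhibitor of JNK signalling. As an internal fragment, this construct appears to be one of a deletion series for mapping which regions of JIP-1 account for its interactions or inhibitory activity in transfected mammalian cells. The record does not state what this particular fragment does or does not bind.
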