Addgene plasmid #51703: pcdna3 T7Jip1(282-470)
Purpose: " JIP-1 may suppress signal transduction by the JNK pathway"
Depositing lab: Roger Davis. Depositing organization: University of Massachusetts, Worcester. Publication: A cytoplasmic inhibitor of the JNK signal transduction pathway. Dickens M, Rogers JS, Cavanagh J, Raitano A, Xia Z, Halpern JR, Greenberg ME, Sawyers CL, Davis RJ. Science. 1997 Aug 1. 277(5326):693-6. 10.1126/science.277.5326.693 PubMed 9235893.
Backbone
  Vector backbone: pcDNA3
  Backbone manufacturer: invitrogen
  Backbone size w/o insert (bp): 5446
  Vector type: Mammalian Expression
Growth in bacteria
  Bacterial resistance: Ampicillin, 100 μg/mL
  Growth temperature: 37°C
  Growth strain: DH5alpha
  Copy number: High Copy
Gene/Insert
  Gene/Insert name: Jnk interacting protein 1 (alt name: Jip 1(282-470))
  Species: M. musculus (mouse)
  Insert size (bp): 612
  Mutation: deleted 1-281 and 471-660
  GenBank ID: AF003115.1
  Entrez Gene: Mapk8ip1 (a.k.a. IB1, JIP-1, Jip1, Prkm8ip, Skip, mjip-2a)
  Tag / fusion protein: T7 (N terminal on backbone)
  Cloning method: Restriction Enzyme; 5′ cloning site hind III (not destroyed); 3′ cloning site xba I (not destroyed)
  Sequencing primers: 5′ T7; 3′ Sp6
Terms and licenses: Academic/Nonprofit Terms; Industry Terms: Not Available to Industry
How to cite: pcdna3 T7Jip1(282-470) was a gift from Roger Davis (Addgene plasmid # 51703 ; http://n2t.net/addgene:51703 ; RRID:Addgene_51703)
